Addgene plasmid #44227: pECFP(C1)-NIPP1/RKTK
Depositing lab: Angus Lamond & Laura Trinkle-Mulcahy. Depositing organization: University of Dundee. Publication: Dynamic targeting of protein phosphatase 1 within the nuclei of living mammalian cells. Trinkle-Mulcahy L, Sleeman JE, Lamond AI. J Cell Sci. 2001 Dec;114(Pt 23):4219-28. PubMed 11739654.
Backbone
  Vector backbone: pECFP-C1
  Backbone manufacturer: Clontech
  Backbone size w/o insert (bp): 4700
  Total vector size (bp): 5330
  Vector type: Mammalian Expression
  Selectable markers: Neomycin (select with G418)
Growth in bacteria
  Bacterial resistance: Kanamycin, 50 μg/mL
  Growth temperature: 37°C
  Growth strain: DH5alpha
  Copy number: High Copy
Gene/Insert
  Gene/Insert name: NIPP1
  Species: H. sapiens (human)
  Insert size (bp): 630
  Mutation: V201K and F203K
  GenBank ID: NM_014110
  Entrez Gene: PPP1R8 (a.k.a. ARD-1, ARD1, NIPP-1, NIPP1, PRO2047)
  Promoter: CMV
  Tag / fusion protein: CFP (N terminal on backbone)
  Cloning method: Restriction Enzyme; 5′ cloning site EcoRI (unknown if destroyed); 3′ cloning site SalI (unknown if destroyed)
  Sequencing primers: 5′ TGGTCCTGCTGGAGTTCGTGACC; 3′ GTTTGGACAAACCACAACTAGAATGCAG
Terms and licenses: Academic/Nonprofit Terms; Industry Terms: Not Available to Industry
How to cite: pECFP(C1)-NIPP1/RKTK was a gift from Angus Lamond & Laura Trinkle-Mulcahy (Addgene plasmid # 44227 ; http://n2t.net/addgene:44227 ; RRID:Addgene_44227)
