[The description below was written by a language model from this plasmid's Addgene catalogue record.]
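Description:
pECFP(C1)-NIPP1/RKTK is a mammalian expression plasmid built on the Clontech pECFP-C1 backbone, with a recorded total size of about 5.3 kb (a roughly 4.7 kb backbone plus a 630 bp insert). It is maintained in E. coli as a high-copy plasmid under kanamycin selection. The same backbone provides a neomycin resistance marker, so transfected mammalian cells can be selected with G418. No feature table accompanies the record, so details such as the replication origins and polyadenylation signals are not stated explicitly here.

The payload is human NIPP1 (nuclear inhibitor of protein phosphatase 1, encoded by PPP1R8), cloned between the EcoRI and SalI sites downstream of the cyan fluorescent protein coding region. Expression from the CMV promoter therefore yields a fusion protein with CFP at the N terminus of NIPP1. The insert carries two substitutions, V201K and F203K. The "RKTK" in the plasmid name suggests that these changes convert an RVxF-type protein phosphatase 1 docking motif into a sequence in which the two hydrophobic positions are replaced by lysine. Such changes are generally made to disrupt PP1 binding, although the record does not describe the functional consequence. The recorded 630 bp insert size is short relative to what a full-length NIPP1 coding sequence would be expected to occupy, and the record does not say whether the insert is a fragment.

The associated publication concerns the dynamic targeting of PP1 within the nuclei of living mammalian cells. The construct is thus suited to live-cell fluorescence imaging of NIPP1 localisation, most plausibly as a PP1-binding-motif mutant compared with the wild-type fusion and co-imaged with spectrally distinct fluorescent PP1 constructs.
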