>Addgene plasmid #44227 | pECFP(C1)-NIPP1/RKTK | depositor partial sequence | sequence record 64328 | Covers the N term part of the insert by using pEGFP-C1 forward primer
NNNNNNNNNNNNNNNNNNNNNNNNNNNNNNNNNNNNNNNNNCCGGACTNNNATCTCGAGCNNNGCTTCGA
ATTCTCATATGGCGGCAGCCGCGAACTCCGGCTCTAGCCTCCCGCTGTTCGACTGCCCAACCTGGGCAGG
TAAGCCCCCTCCCGGTTTACATCTGGATGTAGTCAAAGGAGACAAACTAATTGAGAAACTGATTATTGAT
GAGAAGAAGTATTACTTATTTGGGAGAAACCCTGATTTGTGTGACTTTACCATTGACCACCAGTCTTGCT
CTCGGGTCCATGCTGCACTTGTCTACCACAAGCATCTGAAGAGAGTTTTCCTGATAGATCTCAACAGTAC
ACACGGCACTTTCTTGGGTCACATTCGGTTGGAACCTCACAAGCCTCAGCAAATTCCCATCGATTCCACG
GTCTCATTTGGCGCATCCACAAGGGCATACACTCTGCGCGAGAAGCCTCAGACATTGCCATCGGCTGTGA
AAGGAGATGAGAAGATGGGTGGAGAGGATGATGAACTCAAGGGCTTACTGGGGCTTCCAGAGGAGGAAAC
TGAGCTTGATAACCTGACAGAGTTCAACACTGCCCACAACAAGCGGATTTCTACCCTTACCATTGAGGAG
GGAAATCTGGACATTCAAAGACCAAAGAGGAAGAGGAAGAACTCACGNNNNACNNNNAGTGAGGATGATG
AGATCATCAACCCAGAGGATGTGGATCCCTCAGTTGGTCGATTCAGGAACATGGTGCAAACTGCAGTGGT
CCCAGTCAAGAAGAAGCGTGTGGAGGGCCCTGGCTCCCTNNNCCTGGAGGAATCAGGGAGCAGGCGCATG
CAGAACTTTGCCTNNNNNGNNNNNNTCTACGGGGGCCTGCCCCCNACACACAGTNNNNNANNNTCCCNGC
CACNNNNNATNCNNNNNNNNGNACTCNTNNNNNGCTTGCCCATGCNNNNNNNNNNNCCTTNNNNNNNN
