>Addgene plasmid #44227 | pECFP(C1)-NIPP1/RKTK | depositor partial sequence | sequence record 64329 | Covers the C term part of the insert by using pEGFP-C1 reverse primer
NNNNNNNNNNNNNNNNNNCTNNNNNNNNATTTGTGATGCTATTGCTTTATTTNNNCCATTATAAGCTGCA
ATAAACAAGTTAACAACAACAATTGCATTCATTTTATGTTTCAGGTTCAGGGGGAGGTGTGGGAGGTTTT
TTAAAGCAAGTAAAACCTCTACAAATGTGGTATGGCTGATTATGATCAGTTATCTAGATCCGGTGGATCC
CGGGCCCGCGGTACCGTCGACAATCAGCAAGGAAGGTGTGGGCTTCTTGCCTGGCCAAGCCTCTTTTGCA
TATTTCTTCTTCTTGGGTTCATTTACAGCTTCAGGGTTATAGACTGCAGGGTTTGGTGCAGGGTTCATGT
TCACTGCTGACGGCACAACAGGAGTCAAGTCCACATCAGGGGCAAGGTTTGGGTATGGCATGGGCAAGCC
ACCGATGAGTGCTGTCCCATGGATGCCATGTGGCTGGGAGCCTGCTTCACTGTGTGTGGGGGGCAGGCCC
CCGTAGAGTCCTCCGCTGAAGGCAAAGTTCTGCATGCGCCTGCTCCCTGATTCCTCCAGGCCCAGGGAGC
CAGGGCCCTCCACACGCTTCTTCTTGACTGGGACCACTGCAGTTTGCACCATGTTCCTGAATCGACCAAC
TGAGGGATCCACATCCTCTGGGTTGATGATCTCATCATCCTCACTCTTTGTCTTCCGTGAGTTCTTCCTC
TTCCTCTTTGGTCTTTGAATGTCCAGATTTCCCTCCTCAATGGTAAGGGTAGAAATCCGCTTGTTGTGGG
CAGTGTTGAACTCTGTCNNNTTATCAAGCTCNNNNTCCTCCTCTGGAAGCCCNNGTAAGCCCTNGNNNTC
ATCATCCTCTCCANNNATCTTCTCATCTCCTTTNNCAGCCNNNNGCANNNTCTGNNNNNNNNNNNGCNNN
NNNNNTGCCNNNNNNGNNNNNNNNAANNNNNNNNNNGNNNNNNTGGGNNTTNNNNNNNNNNNNNNNNNNN
NNNNNNNNNNNNNNN
