>Addgene plasmid #44227 | pECFP(C1)-NIPP1/RKTK | addgene partial sequence | sequence record 67524 | CMV-F 5'-CGCAAATGGGCGGTAGGCGTG-3'
GTGAACCGTCAGATCCGCTAGCGCTACCGGTCGCCACCATGGTGAGCAAGGGCGAGGAGCTGTTCACCGG
GGTGGTGCCCATCCTGGTCGAGCTGGACGGCGACGTAAACGGCCACAAGTTCAGCGTGTCCGGCGAGGGC
GAGGGCGATGCCACCTACGGCAAGCTGACCCTGAAGTTCATCTGCACCACCGGCAAGCTGCCCGTGCCCT
GGCCCACCCTCGTGACCACCCTGACCTGGGGCGTGCAGTGCTTCAGCCGCTACCCCGACCACATGAAGCA
GCACGACTTCTTCAAGTCCGCCATGCCCGAAGGCTACGTCCAGGAGCGCACCATCTTCTTCAAGGACGAC
GGCAACTACAAGACCCGCGCCGAGGTGAAGTTCGAGGGCGACACCCTGGTGAACCGCATCGAGCTGAAGG
GCATCGACTTCAAGGAGGACGGCAACATCCTGGGGCACAAGCTGGAGTACAACTACATCAGCCACAACGT
CTATATCACCGCCGACAAGCAGAAGAACGGCATCAAGGCCAACTTCAAGATCCGCCACAACATCGAGGAC
GGCAGCGTGCAGCTCGCCGACCACTACCAGCAGAACACCCCCATCGGCGACGGCCCCGTGCTGCTGCCCG
ACAACCACTACCTGAGCACCCAGTCCGCCCTGAGCAAAGACCCCAACGAGAAGCGCGATCACATGGTCCT
GCTGGAGTTCGTGACCGCCGCCGGGATCACTCTCGGCATGGACGAGCTGTACAAGTCCGGACTCAGATCT
CGAGCTCAAGCTTCGAATTCTCATATGGCGGCAGCCGCGAACTCCGGCTCTAGCCTCCCGCTGTTCGACT
GCCCAACCTGGGCAGGTAAGCCCCCTCCCGGTTTACATCTGGATGTAGTCAAAGGAGACAAACTA
