>Addgene plasmid #44227 | pECFP(C1)-NIPP1/RKTK | addgene partial sequence | sequence record 67540 | EGFP-C 5'-CATGGTCCTGCTGGAGTTCGTG-3'
AGTCCGGACTCAGATCTCGAGCTCAAGCTTCGAATTCTCATATGGCGGCAGCCGCGAACTCCGGCTCTAG
CCTCCCGCTGTTCGACTGCCCAACCTGGGCAGGTAAGCCCCCTCCCGGTTTACATCTGGATGTAGTCAAA
GGAGACAAACTAATTGAGAAACTGATTATTGATGAGAAGAAGTATTACTTATTTGGGAGAAACCCTGATT
TGTGTGACTTTACCATTGACCACCAGTCTTGCTCTCGGGTCCATGCTGCACTTGTCTACCACAAGCATCT
GAAGAGAGTTTTCCTGATAGATCTCAACAGTACACACGGCACTTTCTTGGGTCACATTCGGTTGGAACCT
CACAAGCCTCAGCAAATTCCCATCGATTCCACGGTCTCATTTGGCGCATCCACAAGGGCATACACTCTGC
GCGAGAAGCCTCAGACATTGCCATCGGCTGTGAAAGGAGATGAGAAGATGGGTGGAGAGGATGATGAACT
CAAGGGCTTACTGGGGCTTCCAGAGGAGGAAACTGAGCTTGATAACCTGACAGAGTTCAACACTGCCCAC
AACAAGCGGATTTCTACCCTTACCATTGAGGAGGGAAATCTGGACATTCAAAGACCAAAGAGGAAGAGGA
AGAACTCACGGAAGACAAAGAGTGAGGATGATGAGATCATCAACCCAGAGGATGTGGATCCCTCAGTTGG
TCGATTCAGGAACATGGTGCAAACTGCAGTGGTCCCAGTCAAGAAGAAGCGTGTGGAGGGCCCTGGCTCC
CTGGGCCTGGAGGAATCAGGGAGCAGGCGCATGCAGAACTTTGCCTTCAGCGGAGGACTCTACGGGGGCC
TGCCCCCCACACACAGTGAA
